Addgene plasmid #71485: sgBbsI (p2Tol-U6-2xBbsI-sgRNA-HygR)
Purpose: (Empty Backbone) Base plasmid for sgRNA cloning with Hygromycin resistance and Tol2 transposon arms
Depositing lab: Richard Sherwood. Depositing organization: Brigham and Women's Hospital. Publication: Cloning-free CRISPR. Arbab M, Srinivasan S, Hashimoto T, Geijsen N, Sherwood RI. Stem Cell Reports. 2015 Oct 27. pii: S2213-6711(15)00284-2. doi: 10.1016/j.stemcr.2015.09.022. PubMed 26527385.
Backbone
  Vector backbone: p2Tol2
  Promoter: U6
  Selectable markers: Hygromycin
Growth in bacteria
  Bacterial resistance: Ampicillin, 100 μg/mL
  Growth temperature: 37°C
  Growth strain: DH5alpha
  Copy number: High Copy
Gene/Insert
  Cloning method: Restriction Enzyme
  Sequencing primers: 5′ GAGGGCCTATTTCCCATGAT
Terms and licenses: Academic/Nonprofit Terms; Industry Terms: Not Available to Industry
How to cite: sgBbsI (p2Tol-U6-2xBbsI-sgRNA-HygR) was a gift from Richard Sherwood (Addgene plasmid # 71485 ; http://n2t.net/addgene:71485 ; RRID:Addgene_71485)
