[The description below was written by a language model from this plasmid's Addgene catalogue record and pLannotate feature annotations shown in this document.]
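Description:
sgBbsI (p2Tol-U6-2xBbsI-sgRNA-HygR) is an empty sgRNA cloning backbone built on the p2Tol2 vector. It is intended for stable genomic integration of a guide RNA expression cassette by Tol2 transposition and for hygromycin selection of the recipient cells. In bacteria it is maintained as a high-copy plasmid through a ColE1/pUC-type origin and selected with ampicillin through the bla gene and its native promoter. The 5,765-nt sequence also carries an f1 origin, lacZα and lac regulatory remnants, and flanking T7 and T3 promoters, which suggests a phagemid-type cloning backbone.

The payload begins with a human U6 RNA polymerase III promoter. According to the plasmid name, this is followed by a pair of BbsI sites, which would allow a spacer sequence to be inserted by restriction cloning directly upstream of the Streptococcus pyogenes Cas9 guide scaffold. The scaffold is annotated as tracrRNA and gRNA scaffold fragments. Downstream, in the opposite orientation, an SV40 early promoter drives the HygR gene (aminoglycoside phosphotransferase), which terminates in SV40 polyadenylation signals. Short ble and large T antigen fragments annotated nearby appear to be carry-over from earlier cassettes. A loxP and a lox2272 site lie just upstream of the U6 promoter, but the record does not explain their role.

The Tol2 transposon arms named in the catalogue entry are not annotated in the feature table. They presumably occupy the unannotated regions flanking the cassette. The plasmid encodes neither Cas9 nor Tol2 transposase, so both would have to be supplied separately. Its typical use is to clone a guide of interest, integrate it into the genome, and select hygromycin-resistant cells for CRISPR/Cas9 experiments.
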