Features (pLannotate 1.2.2; 22 found; start..end, strand, type, name):
      7..461     -  rep_origin     f1 ori (sequence partly withheld): f1 bacteriophage origin of replication; arrow indicates direction of (+) strand synthesis
    466..621     -  CDS            lacZα (fragment): LacZα fragment of β-galactosidase; lacZ fragment
    629..647     +  promoter       T7 promoter: promoter for bacteriophage T7 RNA polymerase
    892..925     +  protein_bind   loxP: Cre-mediated recombination occurs in the 8-bp core sequence (GCATACAT). Cre recombinase
    963..996     +  protein_bind   lox2272: Cre-mediated recombination occurs in the 8-bp core sequence (GGATACTT). lox2272 sites are compatible with each other, but incompatible with loxP or loxN sites (Lee and Saito, 1988). Cre recombinase
   1014..1254    +  promoter       U6 promoter: RNA polymerase III promoter for human U6 snRNA
   1299..1366    +  misc_RNA       tracrRNA (fragment): trans-activating CRISPR RNA for the Streptococcus pyogenes CRISPR/Cas9 system
   1373..1416    +  misc_RNA       gRNA scaffold (fragment): guide RNA scaffold for the Streptococcus pyogenes CRISPR/Cas9 system
   1483..1604    -  polyA_signal   SV40 poly(A) signal: SV40 polyadenylation signal
   1627..1695    -  CDS            large T antigen (fragment): large T antigen from SV40 (simian virus 40)
   1728..1849    -  polyA_signal   SV40 poly(A) signal: SV40 polyadenylation signal
   1844..1969    -  CDS            ble (fragment): BLE_KLEPN - Experimental evidence at protein level: Swiss-Prot protein existence level 1. Binding protein with a strong affinity to the bleomycin family of antibiotics. Binds to CL990; an antimitotic-antibiotic compound. From Klebsiella pneumoniae.
   1979..3004    -  CDS            HygR: aminoglycoside phosphotransferase from E. coli; aph(4)-Ia; confers resistance to hygromycin
   3061..3271    -  promoter       SV40 promoter: SV40 early promoter
   3581..3599    -  promoter       T3 promoter: promoter for bacteriophage T3 RNA polymerase
   3644..3660    -  protein_bind   lac operator: The lac repressor binds to the lac operator to inhibit transcription in E. coli. This inhibition can be relieved by adding lactose or isopropyl-β-D-thiogalactopyranoside (IPTG). lac repressor encoded by lacI
   3668..3698    -  promoter       lac promoter: promoter for the E. coli lac operon
   3713..3734    -  protein_bind   CAP binding site: CAP binding activates transcription in the presence of cAMP. E. coli catabolite activator protein
   3747..3839    -  CDS            lacI (fragment): lac repressor; lacI; The lac repressor binds to the lac operator to inhibit transcription in E. coli. This inhibition can be relieved by adding lactose or isopropyl-β-D-thiogalactopyranoside (IPTG).
   4022..4610    -  rep_origin     ori: high-copy-number ColE1/pMB1/pBR322/pUC origin of replication
   4781..5641    -  CDS            AmpR: β-lactamase; bla; confers resistance to ampicillin, carbenicillin, and related antibiotics
   5642..5746    -  promoter       AmpR promoter: bla
>Addgene plasmid #71485 | sgBbsI (p2Tol-U6-2xBbsI-sgRNA-HygR) | addgene full sequence | sequence record 369376 | Addgene NGS Result
CCACCTAAATTGTAAGCGTTAATATTTTGTTAAAATTCGCGTTAAATTTTTGTTAAATCAGCTCATTTTT
TAACCAATAGGCCGAAATCGGCAAAATCCCTTATAAATCAAAAGAATAGACCGAGATAGGGT
[37 nt withheld, positions 133-169]
AAAGAACGTGGACTCCAACGTCAAAGG
[49 nt withheld, positions 197-245]
T
[91 nt withheld, positions 247-337]
G
[52 nt withheld, positions 339-390]
GGCGGGTGTGGT
[59 nt withheld, positions 403-461]
CCCATTCGCCATTCAGGCTGCGCAACTGTTGGGAAGGGCGATCGGTGCGGGCCTCTTCGCTATTACGCCA
GCTGGCGAAAGGGGGATGTGCTGCAAGGCGATTAAGTTGGGTAACGCCAGGGTTTTCCCAGTCACGACGT
TGTAAAACGACGGCCAGTGAGCGCGCGTAATACGACTCACTATAGGGCGAATTGGGTACCGGCATATGGT
TCTTGACAGAGGTGTAAAAAGTACTCAAAAATTTTACTCAAGTGAAAGTACAAGTACTTAGGGAAAATTT
TACTCAATTAAAAGTAAAAGTATCTGGCTAGAATCTTACTTGAGTAAAAGTAAAAAAGTACTCCATTAAA
ATTGTACTTGAGTATTAAGGAAGTAAAAGTAAAAGCAAGAAAGATCGATCTCGAAGGATCTGGAGGCCAC
CATGGTGTCGATAACTTCGTATAGCATACATTATACGAAGTTATCGATAGTCCAGTGTGGTGGAATTGCC
CTTGGCCGGCCATAACTTCGTATAGGATACTTTATACGAAGTTATGGTACCGGCGCGCATGTGAGGGCCT
ATTTCCCATGATTCCTTCATATTTGCATATACGATACAAGGCTGTTAGAGAGATAATTGGAATTAATTTG
ACTGTAAACACAAAGATATTAGTACAAAATACGTGACGTAGAAAGTAATAATTTCTTGGGTAGTTTGCAG
TTTTAAAATTATGTTTTAAAATGGACTATCATATGCTTACCGTAACTTGAAAGTATTTCGATTTCTTGGC
TTTATATATCTTGTGGAAAGGACGAAACACCGGGTCTTCGAGAAGACCTGTTTAAGAGCTATGCTGGAAA
CAGCATAGCAAGTTTAAATAAGGCTAGTCCGTTATCAACTTGAAAAAGTGGCACCGAGTCGGTGCTTTTT
TGTTTTAGAGCTAGAAATAGCAAGTTAAAATAAGGCTAGTCCGTTTTTAGCGCGTGCGCCAATTCTGCAG
ACAAATGGCTCTAGAGGTACGGCCGCTTCGAGCAGACATGATAAGATACATTGATGAGTTTGGACAAACC
ACAACTAGAATGCAGTGAAAAAAATGCTTTATTTGTGAAATTTGTGATGCTATTGCTTTATTTGTAACCA
TTATAAGCTGCAATAAACAAGTTAACAACAACAATTGCATTCATTTTATGTTTCAGGTTCAGGGGGAGAT
GTGGGAGGTTTTTTAAAGCAAGTAAAACCTCTACAAATGTGGTAAAATCGCGAAGGTCGACGGTATACAG
ACATGATAAGATACATTGATGAGTTTGGACAAACCACAACTAGAATGCAGTGAAAAAAATGCTTTATTTG
TGAAATTTGTGATGCTATTGCTTTATTTGTAACCATTATAAGCTGCAATAAACAAGTTGGGGTGGGCGAA
GAACTCCAGCATGAGATCCCCGCGCTGGAGGATCATCCAGCCGGCGTCCCGGAAAACGATTCCGAAGCCC
AACCTTTCATAGAAGGCGGCGGTGGAATCGAAATCTCGTAGCACGTGCTATTCCTTTGCCCTCGGACGAG
TGCTGGGGCGTCGGTTTCCACTATCGGCGAGTACTTCTACACAGCCATCGGTCCAGACGGCCGCGCTTCT
GCGGGCGATTTGTGTACGCCCGACAGTCCCGGCTCCGGATCGGACGATTGCGTCGCATCGACCCTGCGCC
CAAGCTGCATCATCGAAATTGCCGTCAACCAAGCTCTGATAGAGTTGGTCAAGACCAATGCGGAGCATAT
ACGCCCGGAGCCGCGGCGATCCTGCAAGCTCCGGATGCCTCCGCTCGAAGTAGCGCGTCTGCTGCTCCAT
ACAAGCCAACCACGGCCTCCAGAAGAAGATGTTGGCGACCTCGTATTGGGAATCCCCGAACATCGCCTCG
CTCCAGTCAATGACCGCTGTTATGCGGCCATTGTCCGTCAGGACATTGTTGGAGCCGAAATCCGCGTGCA
CGAGGTGCCGGACTTCGGGGCAGTCCTCGGCCCAAAGCATCAGCTCATCGAGAGCCTGCGCGACGGACGC
ACTGACGGTGTCGTCCATCACAGTTTGCCAGTGATACACATGGGGATCAGCAATCGCGCATATGAAATCA
CGCCATGTAGTGTATTGACCGATTCCTTGCGGTCCGAATGGGCCGAACCCGCTCGTCTGGCTAAGATCGG
CCGCAGCGATCGCATCCATGGCCTCCGCGACCGGCTGCAGAACAGCGGGCAGTTCGGTTTCAGGCAGGTC
TTGCAACGTGACACCCTGTGCACGGCGGGAGATGCAATAGGTCAGGCTCTCGCTGAATTCCCCAATGTCA
AGCACTTCCGGAATCGGGAGCGCGGCCGATGCAAAGTGCCGATAAACATAACGATCTTTGTAGAAACCAT
CGGCGCAGCTATTTACCCGCAGGACATATCCACGCCCTCCTACATCGAAGCTGAAAGCACGAGATTCTTC
GCCCTCCGAGAGCTGCATCAGGTCGGAGACGCTGTCGAACTTTTCGATCAGAAACTTCTCGACAGACGTC
GCGGTGAGTTCAGGCTTTTTCATCACGTGCTGATCAGATCCGAAAATGGATATACAAGCTCCCGGGAGCT
TTTTGCAAAAGCCTAGGCCTCCAAAAAAGCCTCCTCACTACTTCTGGAATAGCTCAGAGGCAGAGGCGGC
CTCGGCCTCTGCATAAATAAAAAAAATTAGTCAGCCATGGGGCGGAGAATGGGCGGAACTGGGCGGAGTT
AGGGGCGGGATGGGCGGAGTTAGGGGCGGGACTATGGTTGCTGACTAATTGAGATGCATGCTTTGCATAC
TTCTGCCTGCTGGGGAGCCTGGGGACTTTCCACACCCTAACTGACACACATTCCACAGAATTCAAGTGAT
CTCCAAAAAATAAGTACTTTTTGACTGTAAATAAAATTGTAAGGAGTAAAAAGTACTTTTTTTTCTAAAA
AAATGTAATTAAGTAAAAGTAAAAGTATTGATTTTTAATTGTACTCAAGTAAAGTAAAAATCCCCAAAAA
TAATACTTAAGTACAGTAATCAAGTAAAATTACTCAAGTACTTTACACCTCTGGTTCTTGACCCCCTACC
TTCAGCAAGCCCAGCAGATCCGAGCTCCAGCTTTTGTTCCCTTTAGTGAGGGTTAATTGCGCGCTTGGCG
TAATCATGGTCATAGCTGTTTCCTGTGTGAAATTGTTATCCGCTCACAATTCCACACAACATACGAGCCG
GAAGCATAAAGTGTAAAGCCTGGGGTGCCTAATGAGTGAGCTAACTCACATTAATTGCGTTGCGCTCACT
GCCCGCTTTCCAGTCGGGAAACCTGTCGTGCCAGCTGCATTAATGAATCGGCCAACGCGCGGGGAGAGGC
GGTTTGCGTATTGGGCGCTCTTCCGCTTCCTCGCTCACTGACTCGCTGCGCTCGGTCGTTCGGCTGCGGC
GAGCGGTATCAGCTCACTCAAAGGCGGTAATACGGTTATCCACAGAATCAGGGGATAACGCAGGAAAGAA
CATGTGAGCAAAAGGCCAGCAAAAGGCCAGGAACCGTAAAAAGGCCGCGTTGCTGGCGTTTTTCCATAGG
CTCCGCCCCCCTGACGAGCATCACAAAAATCGACGCTCAAGTCAGAGGTGGCGAAACCCGACAGGACTAT
AAAGATACCAGGCGTTTCCCCCTGGAAGCTCCCTCGTGCGCTCTCCTGTTCCGACCCTGCCGCTTACCGG
ATACCTGTCCGCCTTTCTCCCTTCGGGAAGCGTGGCGCTTTCTCATAGCTCACGCTGTAGGTATCTCAGT
TCGGTGTAGGTCGTTCGCTCCAAGCTGGGCTGTGTGCACGAACCCCCCGTTCAGCCCGACCGCTGCGCCT
TATCCGGTAACTATCGTCTTGAGTCCAACCCGGTAAGACACGACTTATCGCCACTGGCAGCAGCCACTGG
TAACAGGATTAGCAGAGCGAGGTATGTAGGCGGTGCTACAGAGTTCTTGAAGTGGTGGCCTAACTACGGC
TACACTAGAAGAACAGTATTTGGTATCTGCGCTCTGCTGAAGCCAGTTACCTTCGGAAAAAGAGTTGGTA
GCTCTTGATCCGGCAAACAAACCACCGCTGGTAGCGGTGGTTTTTTTGTTTGCAAGCAGCAGATTACGCG
CAGAAAAAAAGGATCTCAAGAAGATCCTTTGATCTTTTCTACGGGGTCTGACGCTCAGTGGAACGAAAAC
TCACGTTAAGGGATTTTGGTCATGAGATTATCAAAAAGGATCTTCACCTAGATCCTTTTAAATTAAAAAT
GAAGTTTTAAATCAATCTAAAGTATATATGAGTAAACTTGGTCTGACAGTTACCAATGCTTAATCAGTGA
GGCACCTATCTCAGCGATCTGTCTATTTCGTTCATCCATAGTTGCCTGACTCCCCGTCGTGTAGATAACT
ACGATACGGGAGGGCTTACCATCTGGCCCCAGTGCTGCAATGATACCGCGAGACCCACGCTCACCGGCTC
CAGATTTATCAGCAATAAACCAGCCAGCCGGAAGGGCCGAGCGCAGAAGTGGTCCTGCAACTTTATCCGC
CTCCATCCAGTCTATTAATTGTTGCCGGGAAGCTAGAGTAAGTAGTTCGCCAGTTAATAGTTTGCGCAAC
GTTGTTGCCATTGCTACAGGCATCGTGGTGTCACGCTCGTCGTTTGGTATGGCTTCATTCAGCTCCGGTT
CCCAACGATCAAGGCGAGTTACATGATCCCCCATGTTGTGCAAAAAAGCGGTTAGCTCCTTCGGTCCTCC
GATCGTTGTCAGAAGTAAGTTGGCCGCAGTGTTATCACTCATGGTTATGGCAGCACTGCATAATTCTCTT
ACTGTCATGCCATCCGTAAGATGCTTTTCTGTGACTGGTGAGTACTCAACCAAGTCATTCTGAGAATAGT
GTATGCGGCGACCGAGTTGCTCTTGCCCGGCGTCAATACGGGATAATACCGCGCCACATAGCAGAACTTT
AAAAGTGCTCATCATTGGAAAACGTTCTTCGGGGCGAAAACTCTCAAGGATCTTACCGCTGTTGAGATCC
AGTTCGATGTAACCCACTCGTGCACCCAACTGATCTTCAGCATCTTTTACTTTCACCAGCGTTTCTGGGT
GAGCAAAAACAGGAAGGCAAAATGCCGCAAAAAAGGGAATAAGGGCGACACGGAAATGTTGAATACTCAT
ACTCTTCCTTTTTCAATATTATTGAAGCATTTATCAGGGTTATTGTCTCATGAGCGGATACATATTTGAA
TGTATTTAGAAAAATAAACAAATAGGGGTTCCGCGCACATTTCCCCGAAAAGTG
