>Addgene plasmid #71485 | sgBbsI (p2Tol-U6-2xBbsI-sgRNA-HygR) | addgene partial sequence | sequence record 131010 | hU6-F 5'-GAGGGCCTATTTCCCATGATT-3'
ATTGGAATTAATTTGACTGTAAACACAAAGATATTAGTACAAAATACGTGACGTAGAAAGTAATAATTTC
TTGGGTAGTTTGCAGTTTTAAAATTATGTTTTAAAATGGACTATCATATGCTTACCGTAACTTGAAAGTA
TTTCGATTTCTTGGCTTTATATATCTTGTGGAAAGGACGAAACACCGGGTCTTCGAGAAGACCTGTTTAA
GAGCTATGCTGGAAACAGCATAGCAAGTTTAAATAAGGCTAGTCCGTTATCAACTTGAAAAAGTGGCACC
GAGTCGGTGCTTTTTTGTTTTAGAGCTAGAAATAGCAAGTTAAAATAAGGCTAGTCCGTTTTTAGCGCGT
GCGCCAATTCTGCAGACAAATGGCTCTAGAGGTACGGCCGCTTCGAGCAGACATGATAAGATACATTGAT
GAGTTTGGACAAACCACAACTAGAATGCAGTGAAAAAAATGCTTTATTTGTGAAATTTGTGATGCTATTG
CTTTATTTGTAACCATTATAAGCTGCAATAAACAAGTTAACAACAACAATTGCATTCATTTTATGTTTCA
GGTTCAGGGGGAGATGTGGGAGGTTTTTTAAAGCAAGTAAAACCTCTACAAATGTGGTAAAATCGCGAAG
GTCGACGGTATACAGACATGATAAGATACATTGATGAGTTTGGACAAACCACAACTAGAATGCAGTGAAA
AAAATGCTTTATTTGTGAAATTTGTGATGCTATTGCTTTATTTGTAACCATTATAAGCTGCAATAAACAA
GTTGGGGTGGGCGAAGAACTCCAGCATGAGATCC
