>Addgene plasmid #71485 | sgBbsI (p2Tol-U6-2xBbsI-sgRNA-HygR) | addgene partial sequence | sequence record 131011 | StrepPyoCas9-5UTR-F 5'-CGGTGCCACTTTTTCAAGTTG-3'
CAGCATAGCTCTTAAACAGGTCTTCTCGAAGACCCGGTGTTTCGTCCTTTCCACAAGATATATAAAGCCA
AGAAATCGAAATACTTTCAAGTTACGGTAAGCATATGATAGTCCATTTTAAAACATAATTTTAAAACTGC
AAACTACCCAAGAAATTATTACTTTCTACGTCACGTATTTTGTACTAATATCTTTGTGTTTACAGTCAAA
TTAATTCCAATTATCTCTCTAACAGCCTTGTATCGTATATGCAAATATGAAGGAATCATGGGAAATAGGC
CCTCACATGCGCGCCGGTACCATAACTTCGTATAAAGTATCCTATACGAAGTTATGGCCGGCCAAGGGCA
ATTCCACCACACTGGACTATCGATAACTTCGTATAATGTATGCTATACGAAGTTATCGACACCATGGTGG
CCTCCAGATCCTTCGAGATCGATCTTTCTTGCTTTTACTTTTACTTCCTTAATACTCAAGTACAATTTTA
ATGGAGTACTTTTTTACTTTTACTCAAGTAAGATTCTAGCCAGATACTTTTACTTTTAATTGAGTAAAAT
TTTCCCTAAGTACTTGTACTTTCACTTGAGTAAAATTTTTGAGTACTTTTTACACCTCTGTCAAGAACCA
TATGCCGGTACCCAATTCGCCCTATAGTGAGTCGTATTACGCGCGCTCACTGGCCGTCGTTTTACAACGT
CGTGACTGGGAA
